Addgene plasmid #47941: pMB60
Purpose: Can be used to generate synthetic guide in vitro from T7 promotor
Depositing lab: Mike Boxem. Depositing organization: Utrecht University. Publication: CRISPR/Cas9-Targeted Mutagenesis in Caenorhabditis elegans. Waaijers S, Portegijs V, Kerver J, Lemmens BB, Tijsterman M, van den Heuvel S, Boxem M. Genetics. 2013 Aug 26. 10.1534/genetics.113.156299 PubMed 23979586.
Backbone
  Vector backbone: pMK
  Backbone manufacturer: Geneart
  Total vector size (bp): 2286
  Vector type: Worm Expression, CRISPR
Growth in bacteria
  Bacterial resistance: Kanamycin, 50 μg/mL
  Growth temperature: 37°C
  Growth strain: DH5alpha
  Copy number: High Copy
Gene/Insert
  Gene/Insert name: synthetic guide RNA (alt name: sgRNA)
  Species: Synthetic
  Insert size (bp): 80
Terms and licenses: Academic/Nonprofit Terms; Industry Terms: Not Available to Industry
Depositor comments: For more information on Boxem Lab CRISPR Plasmids please refer to: http://www.addgene.org/crispr/boxem/
How to cite: pMB60 was a gift from Mike Boxem (Addgene plasmid # 47941 ; http://n2t.net/addgene:47941 ; RRID:Addgene_47941)
