[The description below was written by a language model from this plasmid's Addgene catalogue record and pLannotate feature annotations shown in this document.]
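Description:
pMB60 is a small (2,286 bp) bacterial plasmid built on the commercial gene-synthesis backbone pMK, designed as a template for making CRISPR/Cas9 single guide RNAs by in vitro transcription. It is catalogued under worm expression and CRISPR vector types and belongs to a set of reagents developed for Cas9-targeted mutagenesis in Caenorhabditis elegans. However, it carries no annotated worm promoter; the guide is meant to be produced outside the animal. The plasmid is maintained in E. coli at high copy number through a ColE1/pUC-type origin and is selected with kanamycin. Resistance comes from an aminoglycoside phosphotransferase (NeoR/KanR) gene driven by the bla (AmpR) promoter. Short fragments annotated as lacZα, an M13 origin and an RSF origin appear to be backbone remnants rather than functional modules.

The payload is a synthetic insert of about 80 bp. A T7 RNA polymerase promoter, annotated as a partial match, lies upstream of the Streptococcus pyogenes guide RNA scaffold, the structured portion of an sgRNA that binds Cas9. The roughly 20-nucleotide gap between the promoter and the scaffold is where a target-specific spacer would sit. The record does not state whether a particular targeting sequence or a cloning site occupies this position. A T3 promoter lies just downstream of the scaffold in the opposite orientation. T7 transcription from this template yields a complete sgRNA, which can then be supplied together with a source of Cas9 to direct cleavage at a chosen genomic locus. The record does not describe the delivery method.
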