Features (pLannotate 1.2.2; 10 found; start..end, strand, type, name):
      2..23      -  CDS            lacZα (fragment): LacZα fragment of β-galactosidase; lacZ fragment
     26..42      +  promoter       T7 promoter (fragment): promoter for bacteriophage T7 RNA polymerase
     64..139     +  misc_RNA       gRNA scaffold: guide RNA scaffold for the Streptococcus pyogenes CRISPR/Cas9 system
    157..175     -  promoter       T3 promoter: promoter for bacteriophage T3 RNA polymerase
    261..301     -  rep_origin     RSF ori (fragment): Plasmids containing the RSF 1030 origin of replication can be propagated in E. coli cells that contain additional plasmids with compatible origins.
    379..967     -  rep_origin     ori: high-copy-number ColE1/pMB1/pBR322/pUC origin of replication
   1141..1935    -  CDS            NeoR/KanR: aminoglycoside phosphotransferase confers resistance to neomycin, kanamycin, and G418 (Geneticin®)
   1936..2040    -  promoter       AmpR promoter: bla
   2066..2197    -  rep_origin     M13 ori (fragment): M13 bacteriophage origin of replication; arrow indicates direction of (+) strand synthesis
   2218..2285    -  CDS            lacZα (fragment): LacZα fragment of β-galactosidase; lacZ fragment
>Addgene plasmid #47941 | pMB60 | depositor full sequence | sequence record 68788 | pMB60 sequence 2286 bps
CTGTAAAACGACGGCCAGTGAATTGTAATACGACTCACTATAAGAGACCGAGAGAGGGTCTCAGTTTTAG
AGCTAGAAATAGCAAGTTAAAATAAGGCTAGTCCGTTATCAACTTGAAAAAGTGGCACCGAGTCGGTGCT
TTTAAAGCTTTTGTTCCCTTTAGTGAGGGTTAATTTCGAGCTTGGCGTAATCATGGTCATAGCTGTTTCC
TGCAGCTGCATTAACATGGTCATAGCTGTTTCCTTGCGTATTGGGCGCTCTCCGCTTCCTCGCTCACTGA
CTCGCTGCGCTCGGTCGTTCGGGTAAAGCCTGGGGTGCCTAATGAGCAAAAGGCCAGCAAAAGGCCAGGA
ACCGTAAAAAGGCCGCGTTGCTGGCGTTTTTCCATAGGCTCCGCCCCCCTGACGAGCATCACAAAAATCG
ACGCTCAAGTCAGAGGTGGCGAAACCCGACAGGACTATAAAGATACCAGGCGTTTCCCCCTGGAAGCTCC
CTCGTGCGCTCTCCTGTTCCGACCCTGCCGCTTACCGGATACCTGTCCGCCTTTCTCCCTTCGGGAAGCG
TGGCGCTTTCTCATAGCTCACGCTGTAGGTATCTCAGTTCGGTGTAGGTCGTTCGCTCCAAGCTGGGCTG
TGTGCACGAACCCCCCGTTCAGCCCGACCGCTGCGCCTTATCCGGTAACTATCGTCTTGAGTCCAACCCG
GTAAGACACGACTTATCGCCACTGGCAGCAGCCACTGGTAACAGGATTAGCAGAGCGAGGTATGTAGGCG
GTGCTACAGAGTTCTTGAAGTGGTGGCCTAACTACGGCTACACTAGAAGAACAGTATTTGGTATCTGCGC
TCTGCTGAAGCCAGTTACCTTCGGAAAAAGAGTTGGTAGCTCTTGATCCGGCAAACAAACCACCGCTGGT
AGCGGTGGTTTTTTTGTTTGCAAGCAGCAGATTACGCGCAGAAAAAAAGGATCTCAAGAAGATCCTTTGA
TCTTTTCTACGGGGTCTGACGCTCAGTGGAACGAAAACTCACGTTAAGGGATTTTGGTCATGAGATTATC
AAAAAGGATCTTCACCTAGATCCTTTTAAATTAAAAATGAAGTTTTAAATCAATCTAAAGTATATATGAG
TAAACTTGGTCTGACAGTTATTAGAAAAATTCATCCAGCAGACGATAAAACGCAATACGCTGGCTATCCG
GTGCCGCAATGCCATACAGCACCAGAAAACGATCCGCCCATTCGCCGCCCAGTTCTTCCGCAATATCACG
GGTGGCCAGCGCAATATCCTGATAACGATCCGCCACGCCCAGACGGCCGCAATCAATAAAGCCGCTAAAA
CGGCCATTTTCCACCATAATGTTCGGCAGGCACGCATCACCATGGGTCACCACCAGATCTTCGCCATCCG
GCATGCTCGCTTTCAGACGCGCAAACAGCTCTGCCGGTGCCAGGCCCTGATGTTCTTCATCCAGATCATC
CTGATCCACCAGGCCCGCTTCCATACGGGTACGCGCACGTTCAATACGATGTTTCGCCTGATGATCAAAC
GGACAGGTCGCCGGGTCCAGGGTATGCAGACGACGCATGGCATCCGCCATAATGCTCACTTTTTCTGCCG
GCGCCAGATGGCTAGACAGCAGATCCTGACCCGGCACTTCGCCCAGCAGCAGCCAATCACGGCCCGCTTC
GGTCACCACATCCAGCACCGCCGCACACGGAACACCGGTGGTGGCCAGCCAGCTCAGACGCGCCGCTTCA
TCCTGCAGCTCGTTCAGCGCACCGCTCAGATCGGTTTTCACAAACAGCACCGGACGACCCTGCGCGCTCA
GACGAAACACCGCCGCATCAGAGCAGCCAATGGTCTGCTGCGCCCAATCATAGCCAAACAGACGTTCCAC
CCACGCTGCCGGGCTACCCGCATGCAGGCCATCCTGTTCAATCATACTCTTCCTTTTTCAATATTATTGA
AGCATTTATCAGGGTTATTGTCTCATGAGCGGATACATATTTGAATGTATTTAGAAAAATAAACAAATAG
GGGTTCCGCGCACATTTCCCCGAAAAGTGCCACCTAAATTGTAAGCGTTAATATTTTGTTAAAATTCGCG
TTAAATTTTTGTTAAATCAGCTCATTTTTTAACCAATAGGCCGAAATCGGCAAAATCCCTTATAAATCAA
AAGAATAGACCGAGATAGGGTTGAGTGGCCGCTACAGGGCGCTCCCATTCGCCATTCAGGCTGCGCAACT
GTTGGGAAGGGCGTTTCGGTGCGGGCCTCTTCGCTATTACGCCAGG
