>Addgene plasmid #47941 | pMB60 | addgene partial sequence | sequence record 72156 | pBR322ori-F 5'-GGGAAACGCCTGGTATCTTT-3'
GAGCGTCGATTTTTGTGATGCTCGTCAGGGGGGCGGAGCCTATGGAAAAACGCCAGCAACGCGGCCTTTT
TACGGTTCCTGGCCTTTTGCTGGCCTTTTGCTCATTAGGCACCCCAGGCTTTACCCGAACGACCGAGCGC
AGCGAGTCAGTGAGCGAGGAAGCGGAGAGCGCCCAATACGCAAGGAAACAGCTATGACCATGTTAATGCA
GCTGCAGGAAACAGCTATGACCATGATTACGCCAAGCTCGAAATTAACCCTCACTAAAGGGAACAAAAGC
TTTAAAAGCACCGACTCGGTGCCACTTTTTCAAGTTGATAACGGACTAGCCTTATTTTAACTTGCTATTT
CTAGCTCTAAAACTGAGACCCTCTCTCGGTCTCTTATAGTGAGTCGTATTACAATTCACTGGCCGTCGTT
TTACAGCTGGCGTAATAGCGAAGAGGCCCGCACCGAAACGCCCTTCCCAACAGTTGCGCAGCCTGAATGG
CGAATGGGAGCGCCCTGTAGCGGCCACTCAACCCTATCTCGGTCTATTCTTTTGATTTATAAGGGATTTT
GCCGATTTCGGCCTATTGGTTAAAAAATGAGCTGATTTAACAAAAATTTAACGCGAATTTTAACAAAATA
TTAACGCTTACAATTTAGGTGGCACTTTTCGGGGAAATGTGCGCGGAACCCCTATTTGTTTATTTTTCTA
AATACATTCAAATATGTATCCGCTCATGAGACAATAACCCTGATAAATGCTTCAATAATATTGAAAAAGG
AAGAGTATGATTGAACAGGATGGCCTGCATGCGGGTAGCCCGG
